Addgene plasmid #89074: pD454-SR rat Alpha-synuclein
Purpose: bacterial expression of rat Alpha-synuclein
Depositing lab: Michael J Fox Foundation MJFF. Depositing organization: Michael J Fox Foundation.
Backbone
  Vector backbone: pD454-SR
  Backbone size w/o insert (bp): 4037
  Vector type: Bacterial Expression
Growth in bacteria
  Bacterial resistance: Ampicillin, 100 μg/mL
  Growth temperature: 37°C
  Growth strain: DH5alpha
  Copy number: High Copy
Gene/Insert
  Gene/Insert name: Alpha-synuclein
  Species: R. norvegicus (rat)
  Insert size (bp): 426
  GenBank ID: P37377
  Entrez Gene: Snca
  Promoter: T7
  Cloning method: Restriction Enzyme; 5′ cloning site SAP1 (not destroyed); 3′ cloning site SAP1 (not destroyed)
  Sequencing primers: 5′ T7; 3′ T7 term
Resource information
  A portion of this plasmid was derived from a plasmid made by: ATUM
Terms and licenses: Academic/Nonprofit Terms; Industry Terms
How to cite: pD454-SR rat Alpha-synuclein was a gift from Michael J Fox Foundation MJFF (Addgene plasmid # 89074 ; http://n2t.net/addgene:89074 ; RRID:Addgene_89074)
