[The description below was written by a language model from this plasmid's Addgene catalogue record and pLannotate feature annotations shown in this document.]
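Description:
pD454-SR rat Alpha-synuclein is a bacterial expression plasmid built on the pD454-SR backbone, part of which derives from a commercial ATUM vector, and carries the rat (Rattus norvegicus) Snca coding sequence for production of alpha-synuclein in E. coli. The sequenced construct is about 4.4 kb, consistent with a roughly 4.0 kb backbone plus an insert of a little over 400 bp. It replicates from a high-copy ColE1/pUC-type origin and is selected with ampicillin through a β-lactamase gene driven by its own bla promoter.

Expression is controlled by a T7 promoter immediately followed by a lac operator, with the Snca open reading frame downstream and a T7 terminator shortly after its end. The plasmid also encodes the LacI repressor under its native promoter. Transcription is therefore held off until an inducer such as IPTG is added. It also depends on a host strain that supplies T7 RNA polymerase. The insert was placed between SapI sites, which the record says remain intact. No affinity or epitope tag is annotated or listed, so the protein appears to be untagged, although the record does not state this explicitly. Fragments of rrnB T1 and T2 terminators flank parts of the backbone and probably insulate the cassette from read-through transcription. Short matches to KanR, lacZα and 5S rRNA look like residual backbone sequence rather than functional elements.

The stated purpose is bacterial expression of rat alpha-synuclein. This neuronal protein is involved in synaptic vesicle trafficking and neurotransmitter release. The plasmid was deposited by a Parkinson's disease research foundation.
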