Features (pLannotate 1.2.2; 14 found; start..end, strand, type, name):
      1..420     +  CDS            Snca: SYUA_RAT - Experimental evidence at protein level: Swiss-Prot protein existence level 1. Neuronal protein that plays several roles in synaptic activity such as regulation of synaptic vesicle trafficking and subsequent neurotransmitter release. Participates as a monomer in synaptic vesicle exocytosis by enhancing vesicle priming, fusion and dilation of exocytotic fusion pores. Mechanistically, acts by increasing local Ca(2+) release from microdomains which is essential for the enhancement of ATP-induced exocytosis. Acts also as a molecular chaperone in its multimeric membrane-bound state, assis
    444..491     +  terminator     T7 terminator: transcription terminator for bacteriophage T7 RNA polymerase
    551..591     -  terminator     rrnB T1 terminator (fragment): transcription terminator T1 from the E. coli rrnB gene
    593..708     -  ncRNA          5S rRNA: Accession: RF00001 - 5S ribosomal RNA
    739..763     +  CDS            KanR (fragment): aminoglycoside phosphotransferase; aph(3')-Ia; confers resistance to kanamycin
    793..889     +  promoter       AmpR promoter (fragment): bla
    892..1752    +  CDS            AmpR: β-lactamase; bla; confers resistance to ampicillin, carbenicillin, and related antibiotics
   1761..1834    +  promoter       lacI promoter (fragment): lacI
   1835..2914    +  CDS            lacI: LACI_ECOLI - Experimental evidence at protein level: Swiss-Prot protein existence level 1. Repressor of the lactose operon. Binds allolactose as an inducer. From Escherichia coli (strain K12).
   3003..3591    +  rep_origin     ori: high-copy-number ColE1/pMB1/pBR322/pUC origin of replication
   3816..3833    +  terminator     rrnB T2 terminator (fragment): transcription terminator T2 from the E. coli rrnB gene
   3858..3877    -  CDS            lacZα (fragment): LacZα fragment of β-galactosidase; lacZ fragment
   4340..4358    +  promoter       T7 promoter: promoter for bacteriophage T7 RNA polymerase
   4359..4383    +  protein_bind   lac operator: The lac repressor binds to the lac operator to inhibit transcription in E. coli. This inhibition can be relieved by adding lactose or isopropyl-β-D-thiogalactopyranoside (IPTG). lac repressor encoded by lacI
>Addgene plasmid #89074 | pD454-SR rat Alpha-synuclein | addgene full sequence | sequence record 174096 | Addgene NGS Result
ATGGACGTGTTTATGAAAGGTCTGAGCAAGGCAAAGGAAGGTGTAGTGGCAGCGGCGGAGAAAACGAAAC
AGGGCGTGGCGGAAGCGGCGGGTAAGACGAAAGAGGGCGTCCTGTATGTTGGTAGCAAGACCAAGGAAGG
CGTGGTCCACGGTGTTACCACCGTTGCTGAGAAAACTAAAGAACAAGTTACCAACGTCGGTGGCGCCGTG
GTTACGGGCGTGACCGCAGTTGCGCAAAAGACCGTCGAGGGTGCGGGTAATATCGCCGCTGCGACCGGTT
TCGTCAAAAAAGACCAGATGGGTAAGGGTGAGGAAGGCTACCCGCAAGAGGGCATTCTGGAAGATATGCC
GGTGGACCCGAGCTCCGAGGCATACGAAATGCCGAGCGAAGAAGGCTATCAGGATTACGAGCCAGAGGCC
TAATGAGGTTGAGGTCTCACCCCCTAGCATAACCCCTTGGGGCCTCTAAACGGGTCTTGAGGGGTTTTTT
GCCCCTGAGACGCGTCAATCGAGTTCGTACCTAAGGGCGACACCCCATAATTAGCCCGGGCGAAAGGCCC
AGTCTTTCGACTGAGCCTTTCGTTTTATTTGATGCCTGGCAGTTCCCTACTCTCGCATGGGGAGTCCCCA
CACTACCATCGGCGCTACGGCGTTTCACTTCTGAGTTCGGCATGGGGTCAGGTGGGACCACCGCGCTACT
GCCGCCAGGCAAACAAGGGGTGTTATGAGCCATATTCAGGTATAAATGGGCTCGCGATAATGTTCAGAAT
TGGTTAATTGGTTGTAACACTGACCCCTATTTGTTTATTTTTCTAAATACATTCAAATATGTATCCGCTC
ATGAGACAATAACCCTGATAAATGCTTCAATAATATTGAAAAAGGAAGAATATGAGTATTCAACATTTCC
GTGTCGCCCTTATTCCCTTTTTTGCGGCATTTTGCCTTCCTGTTTTTGCTCACCCAGAAACGCTGGTGAA
AGTAAAAGATGCTGAAGATCAGTTGGGTGCACGAGTGGGTTACATCGAACTGGATCTCAACAGCGGTAAG
ATCCTTGAGAGTTTTCGCCCCGAAGAACGTTTTCCAATGATGAGCACTTTTAAAGTTCTGCTATGTGGCG
CGGTATTATCCCGTATTGACGCCGGGCAAGAGCAACTCGGTCGCCGCATACACTATTCTCAGAATGACTT
GGTTGAGTACTCACCAGTCACAGAAAAGCATCTTACGGATGGCATGACAGTAAGAGAATTATGCAGTGCT
GCCATAACCATGAGTGATAACACTGCGGCCAACTTACTTCTGACAACGATCGGAGGACCGAAGGAGCTAA
CCGCTTTTTTGCACAACATGGGGGATCATGTAACTCGCCTTGATCGTTGGGAACCGGAGCTGAATGAAGC
CATACCAAACGACGAGCGTGACACCACGATGCCTGTAGCGATGGCAACAACGTTGCGCAAACTATTAACT
GGCGAACTACTTACTCTAGCTTCCCGGCAACAATTAATAGACTGGATGGAGGCGGATAAAGTTGCAGGAC
CACTTCTGCGCTCGGCCCTTCCGGCTGGCTGGTTTATTGCTGATAAATCCGGAGCCGGTGAGCGTGGTTC
TCGCGGTATCATCGCAGCGCTGGGGCCAGATGGTAAGCCCTCCCGTATCGTAGTTATCTACACGACGGGG
AGTCAGGCAACTATGGATGAACGAAATAGACAGATCGCTGAGATAGGTGCCTCACTGATTAAGCATTGGT
AAGCGGCGCGCCATCGAATGGCGCAAAACCTTTCGCGGTATGGCATGATAGCGCCCGGAAGAGAGTCAAT
TCAGGGTGGTGAATATGAAACCAGTAACGTTATACGATGTCGCAGAGTATGCCGGTGTCTCTTATCAGAC
CGTTTCCCGCGTGGTGAACCAGGCCAGCCACGTTTCTGCGAAAACGCGGGAAAAAGTGGAAGCGGCGATG
GCGGAGCTGAATTACATTCCCAACCGCGTGGCACAACAACTGGCGGGCAAACAGTCGTTGCTGATTGGCG
TTGCCACCTCCAGTCTGGCCCTGCACGCGCCGTCGCAAATTGTCGCGGCGATTAAATCTCGCGCCGATCA
ACTGGGTGCCAGCGTGGTGGTGTCGATGGTAGAACGAAGCGGCGTCGAAGCCTGTAAAGCGGCGGTGCAC
AATCTTCTCGCGCAACGCGTCAGTGGGCTGATCATTAACTATCCGCTGGATGACCAGGATGCCATTGCTG
TGGAAGCTGCCTGCACTAATGTTCCGGCGTTATTTCTTGATGTCTCTGACCAGACACCCATCAACAGTAT
TATTTTCTCCCATGAGGACGGTACGCGACTGGGCGTGGAGCATCTGGTCGCATTGGGTCACCAGCAAATC
GCGCTGTTAGCGGGCCCATTAAGTTCTGTCTCGGCGCGTCTGCGTCTGGCTGGCTGGCATAAATATCTCA
CTCGCAATCAAATTCAGCCGATAGCGGAACGGGAAGGCGACTGGAGTGCCATGTCCGGTTTTCAACAAAC
CATGCAAATGCTGAATGAGGGCATCGTTCCCACTGCGATGCTGGTTGCCAACGATCAGATGGCGCTGGGC
GCAATGCGCGCCATTACCGAGTCCGGGCTGCGCGTTGGTGCGGATATCTCGGTAGTGGGATACGACGATA
CCGAAGATAGCTCATGTTATATCCCGCCGTTAACCACCATCAAACAGGATTTTCGCCTGCTGGGGCAAAC
CAGCGTGGACCGCTTGCTGCAACTCTCTCAGGGCCAGGCGGTGAAGGGCAATCAGCTGTTGCCAGTCTCA
CTGGTGAAAAGAAAAACCACCCTGGCGCCCAATACGCAAACCGCCTCTCCCCGCGCGTTGGCCGATTCAT
TAATGCAGCTGGCACGACAGGTTTCCCGACTGGAAAGCGGGCAGTGACTCATGACCAAAATCCCTTAACG
TGAGTTACGCGCGCGTCGTTCCACTGAGCGTCAGACCCCGTAGAAAAGATCAAAGGATCTTCTTGAGATC
CTTTTTTTCTGCGCGTAATCTGCTGCTTGCAAACAAAAAAACCACCGCTACCAGCGGTGGTTTGTTTGCC
GGATCAAGAGCTACCAACTCTTTTTCCGAAGGTAACTGGCTTCAGCAGAGCGCAGATACCAAATACTGTT
CTTCTAGTGTAGCCGTAGTTAGCCCACCACTTCAAGAACTCTGTAGCACCGCCTACATACCTCGCTCTGC
TAATCCTGTTACCAGTGGCTGCTGCCAGTGGCGATAAGTCGTGTCTTACCGGGTTGGACTCAAGACGATA
GTTACCGGATAAGGCGCAGCGGTCGGGCTGAACGGGGGGTTCGTGCACACAGCCCAGCTTGGAGCGAACG
ACCTACACCGAACTGAGATACCTACAGCGTGAGCTATGAGAAAGCGCCACGCTTCCCGAAGGGAGAAAGG
CGGACAGGTATCCGGTAAGCGGCAGGGTCGGAACAGGAGAGCGCACGAGGGAGCTTCCAGGGGGAAACGC
CTGGTATCTTTATAGTCCTGTCGGGTTTCGCCACCTCTGACTTGAGCGTCGATTTTTGTGATGCTCGTCA
GGGGGGCGGAGCCTATGGAAAAACGCCAGCAACGCGGCCTTTTTACGGTTCCTGGCCTTTTGCTGGCCTT
TTGCTCACATGTTCTTTCCTGCGTTATCCCCTGATTCTGTGGATAACCGTATTACCGCCTTTGAGTGAGC
TGATACCGCTCGCCGCAGCCGAACGACCGAGCGCAGCGAGTCAGTGAGCGAGGAAGCGGAAGGCGAGAGT
AGGGAACTGCCAGGCATCAAACTAAGCAGAAGGCCCCTGACGGATGGCCTTTTTGCGTTTCTACAAACTC
TTTCTGTGTTGTAAAACGACGGCCAGTCTTAAGCTCGGGCCCCCTGGGCGGTTCTGATAACGAGTAATCG
TTAATCCGCAAATAACGTAAAAACCCGCTTCGGCGGGTTTTTTTATGGGGGGAGTTTAGGGAAAGAGCAT
TTGTCAGAATATTTAAGGGCGCCTGTCACTTTGCTTGATATATGAGAATTATTTAACCTTATAAATGAGA
AAAAAGCAACGCACTTTAAATAAGATACGTTGCTTTTTCGATTGATGAACACCTATAATTAAACTATTCA
TCTATTATTTATGATTTTTTGTATATACAATATTTCTAGTTTGTTAAAGAGAATTAAGAAAATAAATCTC
GAAAATAATAAAGGGAAAATCAGTTTTTGATATCAAAATTATACATGTCAACGATAATACAAAATATAAT
ACAAACTATAAGATGTTATCAGTATTTATTATCATTTAGAATAAATTTTGTGTCGCCCTTCCGCGAAATT
AATACGACTCACTATAGGGGAATTGTGAGCGGATAACAATTCCCCTCTAGAAATAATTTTGTTTAACTTT
TTGAGACCTTAAGGAGGTAAAAA
