>Addgene plasmid #89074 | pD454-SR rat Alpha-synuclein | depositor partial sequence | sequence record 172775 | rat Alpha-synuclein
ATGGACGTGTTTATGAAAGGTCTGAGCAAGGCAAAGGAAGGTGTAGTGGCAGCGGCGGAGAAAACGAAAC
AGGGCGTGGCGGAAGCGGCGGGTAAGACGAAAGAGGGCGTCCTGTATGTTGGTAGCAAGACCAAGGAAGG
CGTGGTCCACGGTGTTACCACCGTTGCTGAGAAAACTAAAGAACAAGTTACCAACGTCGGTGGCGCCGTG
GTTACGGGCGTGACCGCAGTTGCGCAAAAGACCGTCGAGGGTGCGGGTAATATCGCCGCTGCGACCGGTT
TCGTCAAAAAAGACCAGATGGGTAAGGGTGAGGAAGGCTACCCGCAAGAGGGCATTCTGGAAGATATGCC
GGTGGACCCGAGCTCCGAGGCATACGAAATGCCGAGCGAAGAAGGCTATCAGGATTACGAGCCAGAGGCC
TAATGA
